Addgene plasmid #215336: pGL004
Purpose: (Empty Backbone) amyE integration vector for IPTG-inducible expression in Bacillus subtilis (Pspank-Hy promoter)
Depositing lab: Gene-Wei Li. Depositing organization: Massachusetts Institute of Technology.
Backbone
  Vector backbone: pDR111
  Backbone size (bp): 7853
  Modifications to backbone: Removed 156 bp following the amyE back homology arm
  Vector type: Bacterial Expression
  Promoter: hyper-pSpank
Growth in bacteria
  Bacterial resistance: Ampicillin, 100 μg/mL
  Growth temperature: 37°C
  Growth strain: DH5alpha
  Copy number: High Copy
Gene/Insert
  Cloning method: Gibson Cloning
Terms and licenses: Academic/Nonprofit Terms; Industry Terms: Not Available to Industry
Depositor comments: A copy of pDR111 was obtained from the Grossman lab at MIT for subsequent modification to generate pGL004.
How to cite: pGL004 was a gift from Gene-Wei Li (Addgene plasmid # 215336 ; http://n2t.net/addgene:215336 ; RRID:Addgene_215336)
