[The description below was written by a language model from this plasmid's Addgene catalogue record and pLannotate feature annotations shown in this document.]
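Description:
pGL004 is an empty-backbone integration vector for Bacillus subtilis, derived from pDR111 by removing 156 bp downstream of the amyE back homology arm. The catalogue lists the parent backbone as 7,853 bp, and the 7,697-nt sequenced record is consistent with that deletion. In Escherichia coli it behaves as a high-copy shuttle plasmid, carrying a ColE1/pUC-type origin and a β-lactamase gene with its own promoter for ampicillin selection. No origin for B. subtilis is annotated, in keeping with its use as an integration vector.

The functional cassette sits between two fragments of the B. subtilis amyE (α-amylase) gene, which serve as homology arms for double-crossover recombination into the chromosomal amyE locus. Between the arms the feature table shows a lacI repressor gene, a lac operator, a cluster of transcription terminators (lambda t0, rrnB T1 and T2), and spc (aad9), a spectinomycin adenylyltransferase gene from Enterococcus faecalis that would be expected to provide selection of integrants, although the record does not state this. The catalogue names the promoter as hyper-pSpank (Pspank-hy). It is not annotated as its own feature, but the lac operator presumably marks its position. LacI keeps the promoter repressed until IPTG is added, giving inducible expression of whatever gene is cloned downstream; Gibson assembly is the listed cloning method. No insert is present.

Several short annotated fragments between the amyE arm and the origin (TcR, NeoR/KanR, phage T5 and yeast protein matches, str) are probably backbone remnants or spurious similarity hits rather than functional elements. The vector is meant for placing a single, IPTG-controlled copy of a gene at a defined chromosomal site.
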