Features (pLannotate 1.2.2; 17 found; start..end, strand, type, name):
    675..1673    +  CDS            amyE (fragment): AMY_BACSU - Also known as amyA. Experimental evidence at protein level: Swiss-Prot protein existence level 1. From Bacillus subtilis (strain 168).
   1837..2127    +  CDS            TcR (fragment): tetracycline efflux protein; tet; confers resistance to tetracycline
   2128..2310    -  CDS            D20 (fragment): CAPSD_BPT5 - Experimental evidence at protein level: Swiss-Prot protein existence level 1. Major capsid protein that self-associates to form 120 hexamers and 11 pentamers, building the T=13 icosahedral capsid which about 860 Angstroms in diameter. Responsible for its self-assembly into a procapsid. The phage does not need to encode a separate scaffolfing protein because its capsid protein contains the delta domain that carries that function. The capsid gains its final stability through the reorganization of the subunits that takes place upon expansion. DNA encapsidation through the portal trig
   2321..2357    -  CDS            NeoR/KanR (fragment): aminoglycoside phosphotransferase confers resistance to neomycin, kanamycin, and G418 (Geneticin®)
   2489..2590    -  CDS            RAF1 (fragment): RAF_YEAST - Experimental evidence at transcript level: Swiss-Prot protein existence level 2. Antagonizes transcriptional repression of recombinase FLP by REP1-REP2. May play a role in plasmid partitioning. From Saccharomyces cerevisiae (strain ATCC 204508 / S288c) (Baker's yeast).
   2586..2645    -  CDS            ENDON_BPT5 (fragment): Experimental evidence at transcript level: Swiss-Prot protein existence level 2. Endonuclease responsible for the single-chain interruptions (nicks) located at specific positions in the minus strand of the viral genome. From Escherichia phage T5 (Enterobacteria phage T5).
   2712..2801    -  CDS            str (fragment): STR_KLEPN - Protein inferred from homology: Swiss-Prot protein existence level 3. The aminoglycoside phosphotransferases achieve inactivation of their antibiotic substrates by phosphorylation. From Klebsiella pneumoniae.
   2825..3413    -  rep_origin     ori: high-copy-number ColE1/pMB1/pBR322/pUC origin of replication
   3584..4444    -  CDS            AmpR: β-lactamase; bla; confers resistance to ampicillin, carbenicillin, and related antibiotics
   4445..4549    -  promoter       AmpR promoter: bla
   4769..5308    +  CDS            amyE (fragment): AMY_BACSU - Also known as amyA. Experimental evidence at protein level: Swiss-Prot protein existence level 1. From Bacillus subtilis (strain 168).
   5449..6530    -  CDS            lacI (fragment): lac repressor; lacI; The lac repressor binds to the lac operator to inhibit transcription in E. coli. This inhibition can be relieved by adding lactose or isopropyl-β-D-thiogalactopyranoside (IPTG).
   6803..6819    -  protein_bind   lac operator: The lac repressor binds to the lac operator to inhibit transcription in E. coli. This inhibition can be relieved by adding lactose or isopropyl-β-D-thiogalactopyranoside (IPTG). lac repressor encoded by lacI
   6923..6957    -  terminator     lambda t0 terminator: minimal transcription terminator from phage lambda (Scholtissek and Grosse, 1987)
   7037..7064    -  terminator     rrnB T2 terminator: transcription terminator T2 from the E. coli rrnB gene
   7083..7169    -  terminator     rrnB T1 terminator: Escherichia coli rrnB; transcription terminator T1 from the E. coli rrnB gene
   7483..547     +  CDS            spc (across the origin): S9AD_ENTFL - Also known as aad9 From Enterococcus faecalis (Streptococcus faecalis).
>Addgene plasmid #215336 | pGL004 | addgene full sequence | sequence record 426101 | Addgene NGS Result
AAAAAAAATAGGAGATAAAAGCAACTTACGATATATTGAATTAACAATTATTATTCAGCAAGAAATGGTA
CCGTGGAATCATCCTCCCAAACAAGAATTTATTTATGGAGAATGGTTACAAGAGCTTTATGAACAAGGAT
ACATTCCTCAGAAGGAATTAAATTCAGATTTAACCATAATGCTTTACCAAGCAAAACGAAAAAATAAAAG
AATATACGGAAATTATGACTTAGAGGAATTACTACCTGATATTCCATTTTCTGATGTGAGAAGAGCCATT
ATGGATTCGTCAGAGGAATTAATAGATAATTATCAGGATGATGAAACCAACTCTATATTAACTTTATGCC
GTATGATTTTAACTATGGACACGGGTAAAATCATACCAAAAGATATTGCGGGAAATGCAGTGGCTGAATC
TTCTCCATTAGAACATAGGGAGAGAATTTTGTTAGCAGTTCGTAGTTATCTTGGAGAGAATATTGAATGG
ACTAATGAAAATGTAAATTTAACTATAAACTATTTAAATAACAGATTAAAAAAATTATAAAAAAATTGAA
AAAATGGTGGAAACACTTTTTTCAATTTTTTTGTTTTATTATTTAATATTTGGGAAATATTCATTCTAAT
TGGTAATCAGATTTTAGAAAACAATAAACCCTTGCATAGGGGGAATCCGTTTAGGCTGGGCGGTGATAGC
TTCTCGTTCAGGCAGTACGCCTCTTTTCTTTTCCAGACCTGAGGGAGGCGGAAATGGTGTGAGGTTCCCG
GGGAAAAGCCAAATAGGCGATCGCGGGAGTGCTTTATTTGAAGATCAGGCTATCACTGCGGTCAATAGAT
TTCACAATGTGATGGCTGGACAGCCTGAGGAACTCTCGAACCCGAATGGAAACAACCAGATATTTATGAA
TCAGCGCGGCTCACATGGCGTTGTGCTGGCAAATGCAGGTTCATCCTCTGTCTCTATCAATACGGCAACA
AAATTGCCTGATGGCAGGTATGACAATAAAGCTGGAGCGGGTTCATTTCAAGTGAACGATGGTAAACTGA
CAGGCACGATCAATGCCAGGTCTGTAGCTGTGCTTTATCCTGATGATATTGCAAAAGCGCCTCATGTTTT
CCTTGAGAATTACAAAACAGGTGTAACACATTCTTTCAATGATCAACTGACGATTACCTTGCGTGCAGAT
GCGAATACAACAAAAGCCGTTTATCAAATCAATAATGGACCAGAGACGGCGTTTAAGGATGGAGATCAAT
TCACAATCGGAAAAGGAGATCCATTTGGCAAAACATACACCATCATGTTAAAAGGAACGAACAGTGATGG
TGTAACGAGGACCGAGAAATACAGTTTTGTTAAAAGAGATCCAGCGTCGGCCAAAACCATCGGCTATCAA
AATCCGAATCATTGGAGCCAGGTAAATGCTTATATCTATAAACATGATGGGAGCCGAGTAATTGAATTGA
CCGGATCTTGGCCTGGAAAACCAATGACTAAAAATGCAGACGGAATTTACACGCTGACGCTGCCTGCGGA
CACGGATACAACCAACGCAAAAGTGATTTTTAATAATGGCAGCGCCCAAGTGCCCGGTCAGAATCAGCCT
GGCTTTGATTACGTGCTAAATGGTTTATATAATGACTCGGGCTTAAGCGGTTCTCTTCCCCATTGAGGGC
AAGGCTAGACGGGACTTACCGAAAGAAACCATCAATGATGGTTTCTTTTTTGTTCATAAATCAGACAAAA
CTTTTCTCTTGCAAAAGTTTGTGAAGTGTTGCACAATATAAATGTGAAATACTTCACAAACAAAAAGACA
TCAAAGAGAAACATACCGCGAGGCTGGATGGCCTTCCCCATTATGATTCTTCTCGCTTCCGGCGGCATCG
GGATGCCCGCGTTGCAGGCCATGCTGTCCAGGCAGGTAGATGACGACCATCAGGGACAGCTTCAAGGATC
GCTCGCGGCTCTTACCAGCCTAACTTCGATCATTGGACCGCTGATCGTCACGGCGATTTATGCCGCCTCG
GCGAGCACATGGAACGGGTTGGCATGGATTGTAGGCGCCGCCCTATACCTTGTCTGCCTCCCCGCGTTGC
GTCGCGGTGCATGGAGCCGGGCCACCTACTGAAGTGGATTTCTTTAAGAGCTCCTTTAACTTCCTCACCA
GTAGTTGTATCGGTACCATAAGTAGAAGCAGCAACCCAAGTAGCTTTACCAGCATCCGGTTCAACCAGCA
TAGTAAGAATCTTACTGGACATCGGCAGTTCTTCGAACAGTGCGCCAACTACCAGCTCTTTCTGCAGTTC
ATTCAGGGCACCGGAGAACCTGCGTGCAATCCATCTTGTTCAATCATGCGAAACGATCCTCATCCTGTCT
CTTGATCCATGGATTACGCGTTAACCCGGGCCCGCGGATGCATATGATCAGATCTTAAGGCCTAGGTCTA
GAGTCTTTGTTTTGACGCCATTAGCGTACGTAACAATCCTCGTTAAAGGACAAGGACCTGAGCGGAAGTG
TATCGTACAGTAGACGGAGTATACTAGTATAGTCTATAGTCCGTGGAATTATTATATTTATCTCCGACGA
TATTCTCATCAGTGAAATCCAGCTGGAGTTCTTTAGCAAATTTTTTTATTAGCTGAACTTAGTATTAGTG
GCCATACTCCTCCAATCCAAAGCTATTTAGAAAGATTACTATATCCTCAAACAGGCGGTAACCGGCCTCT
TCATCGGGAATGCGCGCGACCTTCAGCATCGCCGGCATGTCCCCCTGGCGGACGGGAAGTATCCAGCTCG
AGGTCGGGCCGCGTTGCTGGCGTTTTTCCATAGGCTCCGCCCCCCTGACGAGCATCACAAAAATCGACGC
TCAAGTCAGAGGTGGCGAAACCCGACAGGACTATAAAGATACCAGGCGTTTCCCCCTGGAAGCTCCCTCG
TGCGCTCTCCTGTTCCGACCCTGCCGCTTACCGGATACCTGTCCGCCTTTCTCCCTTCGGGAAGCGTGGC
GCTTTCTCATAGCTCACGCTGTAGGTATCTCAGTTCGGTGTAGGTCGTTCGCTCCAAGCTGGGCTGTGTG
CACGAACCCCCCGTTCAGCCCGACCGCTGCGCCTTATCCGGTAACTATCGTCTTGAGTCCAACCCGGTAA
GACACGACTTATCGCCACTGGCAGCAGCCACTGGTAACAGGATTAGCAGAGCGAGGTATGTAGGCGGTGC
TACAGAGTTCTTGAAGTGGTGGCCTAACTACGGCTACACTAGAAGGACAGTATTTGGTATCTGCGCTCTG
CTGAAGCCAGTTACCTTCGGAAAAAGAGTTGGTAGCTCTTGATCCGGCAAACAAACCACCGCTGGTAGCG
GTGGTTTTTTTGTTTGCAAGCAGCAGATTACGCGCAGAAAAAAAGGATCTCAAGAAGATCCTTTGATCTT
TTCTACGGGGTCTGACGCTCAGTGGAACGAAAACTCACGTTAAGGGATTTTGGTCATGAGATTATCAAAA
AGGATCTTCACCTAGATCCTTTTAAATTAAAAATGAAGTTTTAAATCAATCTAAAGTATATATGAGTAAA
CTTGGTCTGACAGTTACCAATGCTTAATCAGTGAGGCACCTATCTCAGCGATCTGTCTATTTCGTTCATC
CATAGTTGCCTGACTCCCCGTCGTGTAGATAACTACGATACGGGAGGGCTTACCATCTGGCCCCAGTGCT
GCAATGATACCGCGAGACCCACGCTCACCGGCTCCAGATTTATCAGCAATAAACCAGCCAGCCGGAAGGG
CCGAGCGCAGAAGTGGTCCTGCAACTTTATCCGCCTCCATCCAGTCTATTAATTGTTGCCGGGAAGCTAG
AGTAAGTAGTTCGCCAGTTAATAGTTTGCGCAACGTTGTTGCCATTGCTGCAGGCATCGTGGTGTCACGC
TCGTCGTTTGGTATGGCTTCATTCAGCTCCGGTTCCCAACGATCAAGGCGAGTTACATGATCCCCCATGT
TGTGCAAAAAAGCGGTTAGCTCCTTCGGTCCTCCGATCGTTGTCAGAAGTAAGTTGGCCGCAGTGTTATC
ACTCATGGTTATGGCAGCACTGCATAATTCTCTTACTGTCATGCCATCCGTAAGATGCTTTTCTGTGACT
GGTGAGTACTCAACCAAGTCATTCTGAGAATAGTGTATGCGGCGACCGAGTTGCTCTTGCCCGGCGTCAA
CACGGGATAATACCGCGCCACATAGCAGAACTTTAAAAGTGCTCATCATTGGAAAACGTTCTTCGGGGCG
AAAACTCTCAAGGATCTTACCGCTGTTGAGATCCAGTTCGATGTAACCCACTCGTGCACCCAACTGATCT
TCAGCATCTTTTACTTTCACCAGCGTTTCTGGGTGAGCAAAAACAGGAAGGCAAAATGCCGCAAAAAAGG
GAATAAGGGCGACACGGAAATGTTGAATACTCATACTCTTCCTTTTTCAATATTATTGAAGCATTTATCA
GGGTTATTGTCTCATGAGCGGATACATATTTGAATGTATTTAGAAAAATAAACAAATAGGGGTTCCGCGC
ACATTTCCCCGAAAAGTGCCACCTGACGTCTAAGAAACCATTATTATCATGACATTAACCTATAAAAATA
GGCGTATCACGAGGCCCTTTCGTCTTCAAGAATTAACAAAATTCTCCAGTCTTCACATCGGTTTGAAAGG
AGGAAGCGGAAGAATGAAGTAAGAGGGATTTTTGACTCCGAAGTAAGTCTTCAAAAAATCAAATAAGGAG
TGTCAAGAATGTTTGCAAAACGATTCAAAACCTCTTTACTGCCGTTATTCGCTGGATTTTTATTGCTGTT
TCATTTGGTTCTGGCAGGACCGGCGGCTGCGAGTGCTGAAACGGCGAACAAATCGAATGAGCTTACAGCA
CCGTCGATCAAAAGCGGAACCATTCTTCATGCATGGAATTGGTCGTTCAATACGTTAAAACACAATATGA
AGGATATTCATGATGCAGGATATACAGCCATTCAGACATCTCCGATTAACCAAGTAAAGGAAGGGAATCA
AGGAGATAAAAGCATGTCGAACTGGTACTGGCTGTATCAGCCGACATCGTATCAAATTGGCAACCGTTAC
TTAGGTACTGAACAAGAATTTAAAGAAATGTGTGCAGCCGCTGAAGAATATGGCATAAAGGTCATTGTTG
ACGCGGTCATCAATCATACCACCAGTGATTATGCCGCGATTTCCAATGAGGTTAAGAGTATTCCAAACTG
GACACATGGAAACACACAAATTAAAAACTGGTCTGATCGATGGGATGTCACGCAGAATTAAATAGTACAT
AATGGATTTCCTTACGCGAAATACGGGCAGACATGGCCTGCCCGGTTATTATTATTTTTGACACCAGACC
AACTGGTAATGGTAGCGACCGGCGCTCAGGATCCTAACTCACATTAATTGCGTTGCGCTCACTGCCCGCT
TTCCAGTCGGGAAACCTGTCGTGCCAGCTGCATTAATGAATCGGCCAACGCGCGGGGAGAGGCGGTTTGC
GTATTGGGCGCCAGGGTGGTTTTTCTTTTCACCAGTGAGACGGGCAACAGCTGATTGCCCTTCACCGCCT
GGCCCTGAGAGAGTTGCAGCAAGCGGTCCACGCTGGTTTGCCCCAGCAGGCGAAAATCCTGTTTGATGGT
GGTTAACGGCGGGATATAACATGAGCTGTCTTCGGTATCGTCGTATCCCACTACCGAGATATCCGCACCA
ACGCGCAGCCCGGACTCGGTAATGGCGCGCATTGCGCCCAGCGCCATCTGATCGTTGGCAACCAGCATCG
CAGTGGGAACGATGCCCTCATTCAGCATTTGCATGGTTTGTTGAAAACCGGACATGGCACTCCAGTCGCC
TTCCCGTTCCGCTATCGGCTGAATTTGATTGCGAGTGAGATATTTATGCCAGCCAGCCAGACGCAGACGC
GCCGAGACAGAACTTAATGGGCCCGCTAACAGCGCGATTTGCTGGTGACCCAATGCGACCAGATGCTCCA
CGCCCAGTCGCGTACCGTCTTCATGGGAGAAAATAATACTGTTGATGGGTGTCTGGTCAGAGACATCAAG
AAATAACGCCGGAACATTAGTGCAGGCAGCTTCCACAGCAATGGCATCCTGGTCATCCAGCGGATAGTTA
ATGATCAGCCCACTGACGCGTTGCGCGAGAAGATTGTGCACCGCCGTTTTACAGGCTTCGACGCCGCTTC
GTTCTACCATCGACACCACCACGCTGGCACCCAGTTGATCGGCGCGAGATTTAATCGCCGCGACAATTTG
CGACGGCGCGTGCAGGGCCAGACTGGAGGTGGCAACGCCAATCAGCAACGACTGTTTGCCCGCCAGTTGT
TGTGCCACGCGGTTGGGAATGTAATTCAGCTCCGCCATCGCCGCTTCCACTTTTTCCCGCGTTTTCGCAG
AAACGTGGCTGGCCTGGTTCACCACGCGGGAAACGGTCTGATAAGAGACACCGGCATACTCTGCGACATC
GTATAACGTTACTGGTTTCATCAAAATCGTCTCCCTCCGTTTGAATATTTGATTGATCGTAACCAGATGA
AGCACTCTTTCCACTATCCCTACAGTGTTATGGCTTGAACAATCACGAAACAATAATTGGTACGTACGAT
CTTTCAGCCGACTCAAACATCAAATCTTACAAATGTAGTCTTTGAAAGTATTACATATGTAAGATTTAAA
TGCAACCGTTTTTTCGGAAGGAAATGATGACCTCGTTTCCACCGAATTAGCTTGCATGCGGCTAGCTGTC
GACTAAGCTTAATTGTTATCCGCTCACAATTACACACATTATGCCACACCTTGTAGATAAAGTCAACAAC
TTTTGCAAAATGAATTGTGAGTGCTCACATTTACCCTCGAGCAACGTTCTTGCCATTGCTGCATAAAAAA
CGCCCGGCGGCAACCGAGCGTTCTGAATTAATTAATCATCGGGAAGATCTTCATCACCGAAACGCGGCAG
GCAGCTCTAGAGTTAACAAGAGTTTGTAGAAACGCAAAAAGGCCATCCGTCAGGATGGCCTTCTGCTTAG
CTAGAGCGGCGGATTTGTCCTACTCAGGAGAGCGTTCACCGACAAACAACAGATAAAACGAAAGGCCCAG
TCTTTCGACTGAGCCTTTCGTTTTATTTGATGCCTCAAGCTAGAGGTCGAATTCCTGCAGCTGGCGAATG
GCGATTTTCGTTCGTGAATACATGTTATAATAACTATAACTAATAACGTAACGTGACTGGCAAGAGATAT
TTTTAAAACAATGAATAGGTTTACACTTACTTTAGTTTTATGGAAATGAAAGATCATATCATATATAATC
TAGAATAAAATTAACTAAAATAATTATTATCTAGATAAAAAATTTAGAAGCCAATGAAATCTATAAATAA
ACTAAATTAAGTTTATTTAATTAACAACTATGGATATAAAATAGGTACTAATCAAAATAGTGAGGAGGAT
ATATTTGAATACATACGAACAAATTAATAAAGTGAAAAAAATACTTCGGAAACATTTAAAAAATAACCTT
ATTGGTACTTACATGTTTGGATCAGGAGTTGAGAGTGGACTAAAACCAAATAGTGATCTTGACTTTTTAG
TCGTCGTATCTGAACCATTGACAGATCAAAGTAAAGAAATACTTATACAAAAAATTAGACCTATTTC
